Addgene plasmid #130599: pTK_Lmo4_enh_15_Citrine
Purpose: enhancer reporter
Depositing lab: Tatjana Sauka-Spengler. Depositing organization: University of Oxford. Publication: Reconstruction of the Global Neural Crest Gene Regulatory Network In Vivo. Williams RM, Candido-Ferreira I, Repapi E, Gavriouchkina D, Senanayake U, Ling ITC, Telenius J, Taylor S, Hughes J, Sauka-Spengler T. Dev Cell. 2019 Oct 21;51(2):255-276.e7. doi: 10.1016/j.devcel.2019.10.003. PubMed 31639368.
Backbone
  Vector backbone: pTK_BsmBI_Citrine
  Backbone size w/o insert (bp): 4670
  Vector type: enhancer reporter
Growth in bacteria
  Bacterial resistance: Ampicillin, 100 μg/mL
  Growth temperature: 37°C
  Growth strain: DH5alpha
  Copy number: Low Copy
Gene/Insert
  Gene/Insert name: Lmo4_enh_15
  Species: G. gallus (chicken)
  Insert size (bp): 600
  Promoter: thymidine kinase minimal promoter
  Cloning method: Restriction Enzyme; 5′ cloning site Unknown (unknown if destroyed)
  Sequencing primers: 5′ pTK forward CTAGCAAAATAGGCTGTCCC; 3′ pTK reverse ATATTTCTTCCGGGGACACC
Terms and licenses: Academic/Nonprofit Terms; Industry Terms: Not Available to Industry
How to cite: pTK_Lmo4_enh_15_Citrine was a gift from Tatjana Sauka-Spengler (Addgene plasmid # 130599 ; http://n2t.net/addgene:130599 ; RRID:Addgene_130599)
