[The description below was written by a language model from this plasmid's Addgene catalogue record and pLannotate feature annotations shown in this document.]
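Description:
pTK_Lmo4_enh_15_Citrine is an enhancer reporter plasmid built on the pTK_BsmBI_Citrine backbone and designed to test the regulatory activity of a candidate cis-regulatory element from the chicken (G. gallus) Lmo4 locus. The roughly 600 bp insert, Lmo4_enh_15, is not annotated in the feature table. The unannotated stretch directly upstream of the herpes simplex virus thymidine kinase minimal promoter is about the right size to hold it, although the record lists the exact cloning sites as unknown. The minimal TK promoter has little activity of its own, so transcription of the downstream reporter depends on the enhancer placed in front of it. The reporter unit consists of a chimeric β-globin/immunoglobulin intron, which generally improves transcript processing and expression, followed by the coding sequence for the yellow fluorescent protein Citrine and an SV40 polyadenylation signal. A synthetic poly(A) signal and an RNA polymerase II pause site from the human α2 globin gene lie upstream of the enhancer position on the circular map. These elements are typically included to block read-through transcription from the backbone that would otherwise raise background fluorescence.

The plasmid is propagated in E. coli under ampicillin selection through the β-lactamase gene and its promoter. It replicates from a ColE1/pUC-type origin, which the annotation calls high copy although the catalogue entry lists the plasmid as low copy. An f1 origin is also present, and the short SV40 large T antigen, tetracycline resistance and lacZα fragments appear to be non-functional backbone remnants. The sequenced record is 4,957 nt, somewhat shorter than the sum of the stated backbone and insert sizes. The associated study concerns the neural crest gene regulatory network in vivo, which suggests the construct is used to visualise where and when this Lmo4 enhancer is active, but the record does not state the delivery method.
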