Features (pLannotate 1.2.2; 13 found; start..end, strand, type, name):
    608..753     +  promoter       HSV TK promoter: herpes simplex virus thymidine kinase promoter
    831..963     +  intron         chimeric intron: chimera between introns from human β-globin and immunoglobulin heavy chain genes
   1023..1739    +  CDS            Citrine: Citrine is a basic (constitutively fluorescent) yellow fluorescent protein published in 2001, derived from Aequorea victoria. It has moderate acid sensitivity.
   1911..2032    -  polyA_signal   SV40 poly(A) signal: SV40 polyadenylation signal
   2055..2123    -  CDS            large T antigen (fragment): large T antigen from SV40 (simian virus 40)
   2139..2271    +  CDS            TcR (fragment): tetracycline efflux protein; tet; confers resistance to tetracycline
   2451..3039    -  rep_origin     ori: high-copy-number ColE1/pMB1/pBR322/pUC origin of replication
   3210..4070    -  CDS            AmpR: β-lactamase; bla; confers resistance to ampicillin, carbenicillin, and related antibiotics
   4071..4175    -  promoter       AmpR promoter: bla
   4202..4630    +  rep_origin     f1 ori (sequence partly withheld): f1 bacteriophage origin of replication; arrow indicates direction of (+) strand synthesis
   4662..4729    -  CDS            lacZα (fragment): LacZα fragment of β-galactosidase; lacZ fragment
   4788..4836    +  polyA_signal   poly(A) signal: synthetic polyadenylation signal
   4850..4941    +  misc_feature   pause site: RNA polymerase II transcriptional pause signal from the human α2 globin gene
>Addgene plasmid #130599 | pTK_Lmo4_enh_15_Citrine | addgene full sequence | sequence record 258404 | Addgene NGS Result
CTCGAGTTGCCAGGTCTTTGAGCAATGGAAGCCTTCGCTTCTAGGGGTGTTGTGAGAGGGCAATGCTACC
CAGTCGGCACACGGAGGTGTTCGGTAGGGCTCGTTTTGGTCATCGTCCTGAGCAGCAAGCCGAAGCCCGG
CAGAATGGTAATTAAATAGAGCAGAACGGTGCTGGGAAGGAGCCTCGTTTGAAGTGGAGGAATTGACGCT
GCTCTTGGGCTGCAGAGTGGTGCGGATCCATCACTCGGCAGCACCATCAAACAAACCTGTGTCTGATTGT
TCCTAATTAAAGGGAGAGGATGTGTCCACCGTGTCCCAGAGGCAAGTTCAGGCAGTTATCGCAACCCCCT
GGTTTCGTGTTGCCAAAAATTAATACTCGTTTATTTTAACGTAGGCGGTTATAAATAGGATGCTTTATCA
GACAGGGATTTGAATTGATCTCCTCGTTGTATCGCCCGCCCTCCCTTAGATCCGTGCCATCTGTTGGCTA
GCCCGGGCTCGAGATCTGCGATCTAAGTAAGCTTGCTGCTTCATCCCCGTGGCCCGTTGCTCGCGTTTGC
TGGCGGTGTCCCCGGAAGAAATATATTTGCATGTCTTTAGTTCTATGATGACACAAACCCCGCCCAGCGT
CTTGTCATTGGCGAATTCGAACACGCAGATGCAGTCGGGGCGGCGCGGTCCCAGGTCCACTTCGCATATT
AAGGTGACGCGTGTGGCCTCGAACACCGAGCGACCCTGCAGCGACCCGCTTAACAGCGTCAACAGCGTGC
CGCAGATCCCAAGCTTGCGGCCGCTTAAGCTGCAGAAGTTGGTCGTGAGGCACTGGGCAGGTAAGTATCA
AGGTTACAAGACAGGTTTAAGGAGACCAATAGAAACTGGGCTTGTCGAGACAGAGAAGACTCTTGCGTTT
CTGATAGGCACCTATTGGTCTTACTGACATCCACTTTGCCTTTCTCTCCACAGGTGTCCACTCCCAGGTT
CAATACAGCTCTTAAGCGGCCGCAAGCTAGCTTGCCGCCACCATGGTGAGCAAGGGCGAGGAGCTGTTCA
CCGGGGTGGTGCCCATCCTGGTCGAGCTGGACGGCGACGTAAACGGCCACAAGTTCAGCGTGTCCGGCGA
GGGCGAGGGCGATGCCACCTACGGCAAGCTGACCCTGAAGTTCATCTGCACCACCGGCAAGCTGCCCGTG
CCCTGGCCCACCCTCGTGACCACCTTCGGCTACGGCCTGATGTGCTTCGCCCGCTACCCCGACCACATGA
AGCAGCACGACTTCTTCAAGTCCGCCATGCCCGAAGGCTACGTCCAGGAGCGCACCATCTTCTTCAAGGA
CGACGGCAACTACAAGACCCGCGCCGAGGTGAAGTTCGAGGGCGACACCCTGGTGAACCGCATCGAGCTG
AAGGGCATCGACTTCAAGGAGGACGGCAACATCCTGGGGCACAAGCTGGAGTACAACTACAACAGCCACA
ACGTCTATATCATGGCCGACAAGCAGAAGAACGGCATCAAGGTGAACTTCAAGATCCGCCACAACATCGA
GGACGGCAGCGTGCAGCTCGCCGACCACTACCAGCAGAACACCCCCATCGGCGACGGCCCCGTGCTGCTG
CCCGACAACCACTACCTGAGCTACCAGTCCGCCCTGAGCAAAGACCCCAACGAGAAGCGCGATCACATGG
TCCTGCTGGAGTTCGTGACCGCCGCCGGGATCACTCTCGGCATGGACGAGCTGTACAAGTGAGCCTCTAG
ACTCCCTCAGCGGCGCGCCTGGTGTTCCTCGAGATCGGAGTCCTAAATCGACTGCCTTAGCGGTAGGACA
GTAGATCAGTCAGCGACGTGACGAACCCTCGCAGGATCAAGATCCCACGTGTCTAGAGTCGGGGCGGCCG
GCCGCTTCGAGCAGACATGATAAGATACATTGATGAGTTTGGACAAACCACAACTAGAATGCAGTGAAAA
AAATGCTTTATTTGTGAAATTTGTGATGCTATTGCTTTATTTGTAACCATTATAAGCTGCAATAAACAAG
TTAACAACAACAATTGCATTCATTTTATGTTTCAGGTTCAGGGGGAGGTGTGGGAGGTTTTTTAAAGCAA
GTAAAACCTCTACAAATGTGGTAAAATCGATAAGGATCCGTCGACCGATGCCCTTGAGAGCCTTCAACCC
AGTCAGCTCCTTCCGGTGGGCGCGGGGCATGACTATCGTCGCCGCACTTATGACTGTCTTCTTTATCATG
CAACTCGTAGGACAGGTGCCGGCAGCGCTCTTCCGCTTCCTCGCTCACTGACTCGCTGCGCTCGGTCGTT
CGGCTGCGGCGAGCGGTATCAGCTCACTCAAAGGCGGTAATACGGTTATCCACAGAATCAGGGGATAACG
CAGGAAAGAACATGTGAGCAAAAGGCCAGCAAAAGGCCAGGAACCGTAAAAAGGCCGCGTTGCTGGCGTT
TTTCCATAGGCTCCGCCCCCCTGACGAGCATCACAAAAATCGACGCTCAAGTCAGAGGTGGCGAAACCCG
ACAGGACTATAAAGATACCAGGCGTTTCCCCCTGGAAGCTCCCTCGTGCGCTCTCCTGTTCCGACCCTGC
CGCTTACCGGATACCTGTCCGCCTTTCTCCCTTCGGGAAGCGTGGCGCTTTCTCATAGCTCACGCTGTAG
GTATCTCAGTTCGGTGTAGGTCGTTCGCTCCAAGCTGGGCTGTGTGCACGAACCCCCCGTTCAGCCCGAC
CGCTGCGCCTTATCCGGTAACTATCGTCTTGAGTCCAACCCGGTAAGACACGACTTATCGCCACTGGCAG
CAGCCACTGGTAACAGGATTAGCAGAGCGAGGTATGTAGGCGGTGCTACAGAGTTCTTGAAGTGGTGGCC
TAACTACGGCTACACTAGAAGAACAGTATTTGGTATCTGCGCTCTGCTGAAGCCAGTTACCTTCGGAAAA
AGAGTTGGTAGCTCTTGATCCGGCAAACAAACCACCGCTGGTAGCGGTGGTTTTTTTGTTTGCAAGCAGC
AGATTACGCGCAGAAAAAAAGGATCTCAAGAAGATCCTTTGATCTTTTCTACGGGGTCTGACGCTCAGTG
GAACGAAAACTCACGTTAAGGGATTTTGGTCATGAGATTATCAAAAAGGATCTTCACCTAGATCCTTTTA
AATTAAAAATGAAGTTTTAAATCAATCTAAAGTATATATGAGTAAACTTGGTCTGACAGTTACCAATGCT
TAATCAGTGAGGCACCTATCTCAGCGATCTGTCTATTTCGTTCATCCATAGTTGCCTGACTCCCCGTCGT
GTAGATAACTACGATACGGGAGGGCTTACCATCTGGCCCCAGTGCTGCAATGATACCGCGAGACCCACGC
TCACCGGCTCCAGATTTATCAGCAATAAACCAGCCAGCCGGAAGGGCCGAGCGCAGAAGTGGTCCTGCAA
CTTTATCCGCCTCCATCCAGTCTATTAATTGTTGCCGGGAAGCTAGAGTAAGTAGTTCGCCAGTTAATAG
TTTGCGCAACGTTGTTGCCATTGCTACAGGCATCGTGGTGTCACGCTCGTCGTTTGGTATGGCTTCATTC
AGCTCCGGTTCCCAACGATCAAGGCGAGTTACATGATCCCCCATGTTGTGCAAAAAAGCGGTTAGCTCCT
TCGGTCCTCCGATCGTTGTCAGAAGTAAGTTGGCCGCAGTGTTATCACTCATGGTTATGGCAGCACTGCA
TAATTCTCTTACTGTCATGCCATCCGTAAGATGCTTTTCTGTGACTGGTGAGTACTCAACCAAGTCATTC
TGAGAATAGTGTATGCGGCGACCGAGTTGCTCTTGCCCGGCGTCAATACGGGATAATACCGCGCCACATA
GCAGAACTTTAAAAGTGCTCATCATTGGAAAACGTTCTTCGGGGCGAAAACTCTCAAGGATCTTACCGCT
GTTGAGATCCAGTTCGATGTAACCCACTCGTGCACCCAACTGATCTTCAGCATCTTTTACTTTCACCAGC
GTTTCTGGGTGAGCAAAAACAGGAAGGCAAAATGCCGCAAAAAAGGGAATAAGGGCGACACGGAAATGTT
GAATACTCATACTCTTCCTTTTTCAATATTATTGAAGCATTTATCAGGGTTATTGTCTCATGAGCGGATA
CATATTTGAATGTATTTAGAAAAATAAACAAATAGGGGTTCCGCGCACATTTCCCCGAAAAGTGCCACCT
G
[124 nt withheld, positions 4202-4325]
C
[91 nt withheld, positions 4327-4417]
A
[49 nt withheld, positions 4419-4467]
CCTTTGACGTTGGAGTCCACGTTCTTT
[37 nt withheld, positions 4495-4531]
ACCCTATCTCGGTCTATTCTTTTGATTTATAAGGGATTTTGCCGATTTCGGCCTATTGGTTAAAAAATGA
GCTGATTTAACAAAAATTTAACGCGAATTTTAACAAAATATTAACGCTTACAATTTGCCATTCGCCATTC
AGGCTGCGCAACTGTTGGGAAGGGCGATCGGTGCGGGCCTCTTCGCTATTACGCCAGCCCAAGCTACCAT
GATAAGTAAGTAATATTAAGGTACGGGAGGTACTTGGAGCGGCCGCAATAAAATATCTTTATTTTCATTA
CATCTGTGTGTTGGTTTTTTGTGTGAATCGATAGTACTAACATACGCTCTCCATCAAAACAAAACGAAAC
AAAACAAACTAGCAAAATAGGCTGTCCCCAGTGCAAGTGCAGGTGCCAGAACATTTCTCTATCGATAGGT
ACCGAG
